Addgene plasmid #125100: pKD281
Purpose: Expression of SO_4428(1-127aa)-psdR(134-237aa), ompR137 chimera under PLtetO-1, output Promoter PpsdA110
Depositing lab: Jeffrey Tabor. Depositing organization: Rice University. Publication: Rewiring bacterial two-component systems by modular DNA-binding domain swapping. Schmidl SR, Ekness F, Sofjan K, Daeffler KN, Brink KR, Landry BP, Gerhardt KP, Dyulgyarov N, Sheth RU, Tabor JJ. Nat Chem Biol. 2019 Jul;15(7):690-698. doi: 10.1038/s41589-019-0286-6. Epub 2019 May 20. PubMed 31110305.
Backbone
  Vector backbone: pProTet.E333
  Total vector size (bp): 4706
  Vector type: Bacterial Expression, Synthetic Biology
Growth in bacteria
  Bacterial resistance: Chloramphenicol, 25 μg/mL
  Growth temperature: 37°C
  Growth strain: NEB-10beta
  Copy number: High Copy
Gene/Insert 1
  Gene/Insert name: SO_4428(REC)-psdR(DBD)137
  Species: Synthetic
  Insert size (bp): 693
Gene/Insert 2
  Gene/Insert name: sfgfp (alt name: Super folder GFP)
  Species: Synthetic
  Insert size (bp): 714
Gene/Insert 3
  Gene/Insert name: tetR
  Species: Tn10 from E. coli
  Insert size (bp): 625
  GenBank ID: NC_009133.1
Terms and licenses: Academic/Nonprofit Terms; Industry Terms: Not Available to Industry
How to cite: pKD281 was a gift from Jeffrey Tabor (Addgene plasmid # 125100 ; http://n2t.net/addgene:125100 ; RRID:Addgene_125100)
