[The description below was written by a language model from this plasmid's Addgene catalogue record and pLannotate feature annotations shown in this document.]
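Description:
pKD281 is a bacterial expression and synthetic-biology plasmid of about 4.7 kb built on the pProTet.E333 backbone. It replicates from a high-copy ColE1/pMB1-type origin and is selected with chloramphenicol through a cat gene driven by its own promoter and followed by the lambda t0 terminator.

The plasmid carries three expression units arranged in the same orientation, each insulated by terminators. The first places a synthetic chimeric response regulator under the PLtetO-1 promoter. This 693 bp coding sequence fuses the receiver (REC) domain of SO_4428, residues 1–127, to the DNA-binding domain of PsdR, residues 134–237. The "137" designation refers to the fusion crossover point numbered relative to OmpR. Automated annotation labels this ORF as YvcP of Bacillus subtilis, reflecting homology of the PsdR-derived portion. The ORF is followed by rrnB T1 and T7Te terminators.

The second unit is a superfolder GFP reporter, also followed by rrnB T1 and T7Te terminators. According to the record, sfGFP is controlled by the output promoter PpsdA110. That promoter is not annotated in the feature table but presumably lies in the unannotated region upstream of sfGFP.

The third unit expresses Tn10 TetR from a fragment of the constitutive J23119 promoter. TetR represses PLtetO-1, so chimera expression can be tuned with a tetracycline-type inducer.

Together these parts form a test module for rewiring two-component signalling by DNA-binding domain swapping: activation of the SO_4428 receiver domain should be redirected to the PsdR target promoter and read out as fluorescence. The record does not list a cognate sensor kinase on this plasmid, so it would have to be supplied separately.
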