Features (pLannotate 1.2.2; 15 found; start..end, strand, type, name):
     27..100     +  promoter       PLtetO-1 promoter: modified phage lambda PL promoter with tet operator sites (Lutz and Bujard, 1997)
    139..828     +  CDS            yvcP: YVCP_BACSU - Protein inferred from homology: Swiss-Prot protein existence level 3. Member of the two-component regulatory system YvcQ/YvcP. From Bacillus subtilis (strain 168).
    852..923     +  terminator     rrnB T1 terminator: transcription terminator T1 from the E. coli rrnB gene
    939..966     +  terminator     T7Te terminator: phage T7 early transcription terminator
   1218..1931    +  CDS            superfolder GFP: GFP variant that folds robustly even when fused to poorly folded proteins (Pédelacq et al., 2006)
   1958..2029    +  terminator     rrnB T1 terminator: transcription terminator T1 from the E. coli rrnB gene
   2045..2072    +  terminator     T7Te terminator: phage T7 early transcription terminator
   2079..2123    +  misc_feature   MCS (fragment): pUC18/19 multiple cloning site
   2130..2158    +  promoter       J23119 promoter (fragment): bacterial promoter (Registry of Standard Biological Parts BBa J23119)
   2193..2819    +  CDS            TetR: tetracycline repressor TetR; tetR; TetR binds to the tetracycline operator tetO to inhibit transcription. This inhibition can be relieved by adding tetracycline or doxycycline.
   2825..2911    +  terminator     rrnB T1 terminator: Escherichia coli rrnB; transcription terminator T1 from the E. coli rrnB gene
   3076..3664    -  rep_origin     ori: high-copy-number ColE1/pMB1/pBR322/pUC origin of replication
   3752..3846    -  terminator     lambda t0 terminator: transcription terminator from phage lambda
   3870..4526    -  CDS            cat: CAT_ECOLX - Experimental evidence at protein level: Swiss-Prot protein existence level 1. This enzyme is an effector of chloramphenicol resistance in bacteria. From Escherichia coli. This protein is used as a marker in many commonly used cloning vectors, such as pACYC184.
   4527..4625    -  promoter       cat promoter: promoter of the E. coli cat gene encoding chloramphenicol acetyltransferase
>Addgene plasmid #125100 | pKD281 | addgene full sequence | sequence record 247890 | Addgene NGS Result
CGAGGCCCTTTCGTCTTCACCTCGAGTCCCTATCAGTGATAGAGATTGACATCCCTATCAGTGATAGAGA
TACTGAGCACATCAGCAGGACGCACTGACCTACCCAGCCCAGTAAGTACATATTAGAAAGGGTTAATGAA
AATACTTTTAGTTGAAGATGATGCGACAACGATTGATTACATCGTTAAAGGATTTCTTGAGCAGGGACAT
AATATTGAAACCGCCAGTGATGGTCACCAAGGACTACTGCAAGCCACGAGTGGCCAGTATGATCTGTTGA
TCCTCGACCGCATGTTGCCTCAACTCGATGGTTTAAAACTCTTGGCCGCCCTCAGGGCTACTGGCAATCA
AACCCCAGTATTGATCCTGTCGGCGCTTGCCCATGTGGATGAACGGGTAAAAGGTCTGCGCGCAGGCGGC
GATGATTATATGACAAAGCCCTTTGCTTTTTCGGAGCTGTTAGTGCGTGCCGAAAAGCTGATGCAACGGG
GCCAATCCACGCCCATTACCACAGATGTGGAGCTTGGCGGGCTGACGATTTATCCTGATCAGAATGAGGC
CGAATGGAACAGCGTCCGGATTTTGTTTTCCCAAAAAGAATTCCAGCTTCTCTCGATTTTTGTGAGGGAG
CATAAAAAAATTGTCTCTCGTGATGAACTATTGGAGGCGTTATGGGATGACGTTGATTTTGTCGATGACA
ATACGTTAACGGTCAATGTCAATCGGCTGCGGAGAAAACTGGAGAATGCAGGACTGACAGATTGCATTTC
CACAATCAGAGGACAAGGTTATCAATTTCAAGTCAATCGGAAGGATGAAGCGGAATGTTAATAATAATCT
AGACCAGGCATCAAATAAAACGAAAGGCTCAGTCGAAAGACTGGGCCTTTCGTTTTATCTGTTGTTTGTC
GGTGAACGCTCTCTACTAGAGTCACACTGGCTCACCTTCGGGTGGGCCTTTCTGCGTTTATAGTAAATCA
CTGCATAATTCGTGTCGCTCAAGGCGCACTCCCGTTCTGGATAATGTTTTTTGCGCCGACATCATAACGG
TTCTGGCAAATATTCTGAAATGAGCTGGTTAGCTAGTCACACCCTCGTGAATGTGACAGCATTGTAAGAT
TGGGGAGCGGAATTGCAAGAAAGTTCGATGGGAGGATGCTGACTTCCTTTTTATAATAAAGAAAAAGGAG
GAGCAGAACAAAGAGGAGAAATACTAGATGCGTAAAGGCGAAGAGCTGTTCACTGGTGTCGTCCCTATTC
TGGTGGAACTGGATGGTGATGTCAACGGTCATAAGTTTTCCGTGCGTGGCGAGGGTGAAGGTGACGCAAC
TAATGGTAAACTGACGCTGAAGTTCATCTGTACTACTGGTAAACTGCCGGTACCTTGGCCGACTCTGGTA
ACGACGCTGACTTATGGTGTTCAGTGCTTTGCTCGTTATCCGGACCATATGAAGCAGCATGACTTCTTCA
AGTCCGCCATGCCGGAAGGCTATGTGCAGGAACGCACGATTTCCTTTAAGGATGACGGCACGTACAAAAC
GCGTGCGGAAGTGAAATTTGAAGGCGATACCCTGGTAAACCGCATTGAGCTGAAAGGCATTGACTTTAAA
GAAGACGGCAATATCCTGGGCCATAAGCTGGAATACAATTTTAACAGCCACAATGTTTACATCACCGCCG
ATAAACAAAAAAATGGCATTAAAGCGAATTTTAAAATTCGCCACAACGTGGAGGATGGCAGCGTGCAGCT
GGCTGATCACTACCAGCAAAACACTCCAATCGGTGATGGTCCTGTTCTGCTGCCAGACAATCACTATCTG
AGCACGCAAAGCGTTCTGTCTAAAGATCCGAACGAGAAACGCGATCATATGGTTCTGCTGGAGTTCGTAA
CCGCAGCGGGCATCACGCATGGTATGGATGAACTGTACAAATGATGATAATAATCTAGACCAGGCATCAA
ATAAAACGAAAGGCTCAGTCGAAAGACTGGGCCTTTCGTTTTATCTGTTGTTTGTCGGTGAACGCTCTCT
ACTAGAGTCACACTGGCTCACCTTCGGGTGGGCCTTTCTGCGTTTATAGGTACCCGTGGATCCTCTAGAG
TCGACCTGCAGGCATGCAAGCTTTTTACGGCTAGCTCAGTCCTAGGTATAGTGCTAGCCCAGCCAGAGAA
ACACTCTTTAACAGGGGGTAGTATGATGTCTCGTTTAGATAAAAGTAAAGTGATTAACAGCGCATTAGAG
CTGCTTAATGAGGTCGGAATCGAAGGTTTAACAACCCGTAAACTCGCCCAGAAGCTAGGTGTAGAGCAGC
CTACATTGTATTGGCATGTAAAAAATAAGCGGGCTTTGCTCGACGCCTTAGCCATTGAGATGTTAGATAG
GCACCATACTCACTTTTGCCCTTTAGAAGGGGAAAGCTGGCAAGATTTTTTACGTAATAACGCTAAAAGT
TTTAGATGTGCTTTACTAAGTCATCGCGATGGAGCAAAAGTACATTTAGGTACACGGCCTACAGAAAAAC
AGTATGAAACTCTCGAAAATCAATTAGCCTTTTTATGCCAACAAGGTTTTTCACTAGAGAATGCATTATA
TGCACTCAGCGCAGTGGGGCATTTTACTTTAGGTTGCGTATTGGAAGATCAAGAGCATCAAGTCGCTAAA
GAAGAAAGGGAAACACCTACTACTGATAGTATGCCGCCATTATTACGACAAGCTATCGAATTATTTGATC
ACCAAGGTGCAGAGCCAGCCTTCTTATTCGGCCTTGAATTGATCATATGCGGATTAGAAAAACAACTTAA
ATGTGAAAGTGGGTCTTAAGGCATCAAATAAAACGAAAGGCTCAGTCGAAAGACTGGGCCTTTCGTTTTA
TCTGTTGTTTGTCGGTGAACGCTCTCCTGAGTAGGACAAATCCGCCGCCCTAGACCTAGGGCGTTCGGCT
GCGGCGAGCGGTATCAGCTCACTCAAAGGCGGTAATACGGTTATCCACAGAATCAGGGGATAACGCATGC
AAGAACATGTGAGCAAAAGGCCAGCAAAAGGCCAGGAACCGTAAAAAGGCCGCGTTGCTGGCGTTTTTCC
ATAGGCTCCGCCCCCCTGACGAGCATCACAAAAATCGACGCTCAAGTCAGAGGTGGCGAAACCCGACAGG
ACTATAAAGATACCAGGCGTTTCCCCCTGGAAGCTCCCTCGTGCGCTCTCCTGTTCCGACCCTGCCGCTT
ACCGGATACCTGTCCGCCTTTCTCCCTTCGGGAAGCGTGGCGCTTTCTCATAGCTCACGCTGTAGGTATC
TCAGTTCGGTGTAGGTCGTTCGCTCCAAGCTGGGCTGTGTGCACGAACCCCCCGTTCAGCCCGACCGCTG
CGCCTTATCCGGTAACTATCGTCTTGAGTCCAACCCGGTAAGACACGACTTATCGCCACTGGCAGCAGCC
ACTGGTAACAGGATTAGCAGAGCGAGGTATGTAGGCGGTGCTACAGAGTTCTTGAAGTGGTGGCCTAACT
ACGGCTACACTAGAAGGACAGTATTTGGTATCTGCGCTCTGCTGAAGCCAGTTACCTTCGGAAAAAGAGT
TGGTAGCTCTTGATCCGGCAAACAAACCACCGCTGGTAGCGGTGGTTTTTTTGTTTGCAAGCAGCAGATT
ACGCGCAGAAAAAAAGGATCTCAAGAAGATCCTTTGATCTTTTCTACGGGGTCTGACGCTCAGTGGAACG
AAAACTCACGTTAAGGGATTTTGGTCATGACTAGTGCTTGGATTCTCACCAATAAAAAACGCCCGGCGGC
AACCGAGCGTTCTGAACAAATCCAGATGGAGTTCTGAGGTCATTACTGGATCTATCAACAGGAGTCCAAG
CGAGCTCGATATCAAATTACGCCCCGCCCTGCCACTCATCGCAGTACTGTTGTAATTCATTAAGCATTCT
GCCGACATGGAAGCCATCACAAACGGCATGATGAACCTGAATCGCCAGCGGCATCAGCACCTTGTCGCCT
TGCGTATAATATTTGCCCATGGTGAAAACGGGGGCGAAGAAGTTGTCCATATTGGCCACGTTTAAATCAA
AACTGGTGAAACTCACCCAGGGATTGGCTGAGACGAAAAACATATTCTCAATAAACCCTTTAGGGAAATA
GGCCAGGTTTTCACCATAACACGCCACATCTTGCGAATATATGTGTAGAAACTGCCGGAAATCGTCGTGG
TATTCACTCCAGAGCGATGAAAACGTTTCAGTTTGCTCATGGAAAACGGTGTAACAAGGGTGAACACTAT
CCCATATCACCAGCTCACCGTCTTTCATTGCCATACGAAATTCCGGATGAGCATTCATCAGGCGGGCAAG
AATGTGAATAAAGGCCGGATAAAACTTGTGCTTATTTTTCTTTACGGTCTTTAAAAAGGCCGTAATATCC
AGCTGAACGGTCTGGTTATAGGTACATTGAGCAACTGACTGAAATGCCTCAAAATGTTCTTTACGATGCC
ATTGGGATATATCAACGGTGGTATATCCAGTGATTTTTTTCTCCATTTTAGCTTCCTTAGCTCCTGAAAA
TCTCGATAACTCAAAAAATACGACCGGTAGTGATCTTATTTCATTATGGTGAAAGTTGGAACCTCTTACG
GGCCGGCCAACGTCTCATTTTCGCCAGATATCGACGTCTAAGAAACCATTATTATCATGACATTAACCTA
TAAAAATAGGCGTATCA
